Addgene plasmid #110228: pAW41
Purpose: integration of loxP site a distance upstream of gene start site
Depositing lab: Tony Carr. Depositing organization: University of Sussex. Publication: Gene tagging and gene replacement using recombinase-mediated cassette exchange in Schizosaccharomyces pombe. Watson AT1, Garcia V, Bone N, Carr AM, Armstrong J.. Gene. 2008 Jan 15;407(1-2):63-74 10.1016/j.gene.2007.09.024 PubMed 18054176.
Backbone
  Vector backbone: pGEM3Z
  Vector type: Cre/Lox
Growth in bacteria
  Bacterial resistance: Ampicillin, 100 μg/mL
  Growth temperature: 37°C
  Growth strain: DH5alpha
  Copy number: High Copy
Gene/Insert
  Gene/Insert name: ura4+
  Species: S. pombe (fission yeast)
  Mutation: See depositor comments below.
  Entrez Gene: ura4 (a.k.a. SPCC330.05c)
  Cloning method: Restriction Enzyme; 5′ cloning site unknown (unknown if destroyed); 3′ cloning site unknown (unknown if destroyed)
Terms and licenses: Academic/Nonprofit Terms; Industry Terms: Not Available to Industry
Depositor comments: Addgene NGS results detected a P127S variant in Ura4. This variant does not affect plasmid function as described in the associated publication.
How to cite: pAW41 was a gift from Tony Carr (Addgene plasmid # 110228 ; http://n2t.net/addgene:110228 ; RRID:Addgene_110228)
