[The description below was written by a language model from this plasmid's Addgene catalogue record and pLannotate feature annotations shown in this document.]
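Description:
pAW41 is a Cre/lox template plasmid for Schizosaccharomyces pombe genome engineering, built in the pGEM3Z bacterial cloning backbone. It is maintained in E. coli at high copy through a ColE1/pUC-type origin and selected with ampicillin via the bla gene. The annotated 5,015 nt sequence also shows the usual pGEM-family elements: an f1 phage origin, the lac promoter/operator region with a split lacZα fragment, and opposing SP6 and T7 promoters flanking the cloning region. No fission yeast replication origin is annotated, which fits use as a source of an integrating cassette rather than as an episome.

The payload lies between the SP6 and T7 promoters and consists of the S. pombe ura4+ gene, encoding orotidine 5'-phosphate decarboxylase, bracketed by two sites that the automated annotation labels loxP, both on the same strand. The several hundred bases between each site and the ura4 coding sequence are unannotated and presumably include the gene's own regulatory sequences, although the record does not say so. ura4+ complements uracil auxotrophy and so serves as the selectable marker for integration. The stated purpose is to place a loxP site some distance upstream of a gene's start site, as part of a recombinase-mediated cassette exchange system for gene tagging and gene replacement in fission yeast. The annotation tool may not distinguish wild-type loxP from heterospecific lox variants, so the exact identity of the two sites cannot be confirmed from the record. Sequencing by the repository found a P127S substitution in Ura4, which the depositor reports does not affect plasmid function. The cloning sites used for the insert are not recorded.
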