Features (pLannotate 1.2.2; 16 found; start..end, strand, type, name):
      6..24      -  promoter       T7 promoter: promoter for bacteriophage T7 RNA polymerase
     27..184     +  CDS            lacZα (fragment): LacZα fragment of β-galactosidase; lacZ fragment
    188..616     +  rep_origin     f1 ori (sequence partly withheld): f1 bacteriophage origin of replication; arrow indicates direction of (+) strand synthesis
    644..743     -  misc_feature   bom (fragment): basis of mobility region from pBR322
    845..880     -  CDS            rop (fragment): Rop protein, which maintains plasmids at low copy number; rop
    975..1079    +  promoter       AmpR promoter: bla
   1080..1940    +  CDS            AmpR: β-lactamase; bla; confers resistance to ampicillin, carbenicillin, and related antibiotics
   2111..2699    +  rep_origin     ori: high-copy-number ColE1/pMB1/pBR322/pUC origin of replication
   2882..2974    +  CDS            lacI (fragment): lac repressor; lacI; The lac repressor binds to the lac operator to inhibit transcription in E. coli. This inhibition can be relieved by adding lactose or isopropyl-β-D-thiogalactopyranoside (IPTG).
   2987..3008    +  protein_bind   CAP binding site: CAP binding activates transcription in the presence of cAMP. E. coli catabolite activator protein
   3023..3053    +  promoter       lac promoter: promoter for the E. coli lac operon
   3061..3077    +  protein_bind   lac operator: The lac repressor binds to the lac operator to inhibit transcription in E. coli. This inhibition can be relieved by adding lactose or isopropyl-β-D-thiogalactopyranoside (IPTG). lac repressor encoded by lacI
   3119..3137    +  promoter       SP6 promoter: promoter for bacteriophage SP6 RNA polymerase
   3154..3187    +  protein_bind   loxP: Cre-mediated recombination occurs in the 8-bp core sequence (GCATACAT). Cre recombinase
   3721..4515    +  CDS            S. pombe ura4: orotidine 5'-phosphate decarboxylase, required for uracil biosynthesis; Schizosaccharomyces pombe ura4
   4962..4995    +  protein_bind   loxP: Cre-mediated recombination occurs in the 8-bp core sequence (GCATACAT). Cre recombinase
>Addgene plasmid #110228 | pAW41 | addgene full sequence | sequence record 219790 | Addgene NGS Result
TTCGCCCTATAGTGAGTCGTATTACAATTCACTGGCCGTCGTTTTACAACGTCGTGACTGGGAAAACCCT
GGCGTTACCCAACTTAATCGCCTTGCAGCACATCCCCCTTTCGCCAGCTGGCGTAATAGCGAAGAGGCCC
GCACCGATCGCCCTTCCCAACAGTTGCGCAGCCTGAATGGCGAATGG
[124 nt withheld, positions 188-311]
C
[91 nt withheld, positions 313-403]
A
[49 nt withheld, positions 405-453]
CCTTTGACGTTGGAGTCCACGTTCTTT
[37 nt withheld, positions 481-517]
ACCCTATCTCGGTCTATTCTTTTGATTTATAAGGGATTTTGCCGATTTCGGCCTATTGGTTAAAAAATGA
GCTGATTTAACAAAAATTTAACGCGAATTTTAACAAAATATTAACGCTTACAATTTCCTGATGCGGTATT
TTCTCCTTACGCATCTGTGCGGTATTTCACACCGCATATGGTGCACTCTCAGTACAATCTGCTCTGATGC
CGCATAGTTAAGCCAGCCCCGACACCCGCCAACACCCGCTGACGCGCCCTGACGGGCTTGTCTGCTCCCG
GCATCCGCTTACAGACAAGCTGTGACCGTCTCCGGGAGCTGCATGTGTCAGAGGTTTTCACCGTCATCAC
CGAAACGCGCGAGACGAAAGGGCCTCGTGATACGCCTATTTTTATAGGTTAATGTCATGATAATAATGGT
TTCTTAGACGTCAGGTGGCACTTTTCGGGGAAATGTGCGCGGAACCCCTATTTGTTTATTTTTCTAAATA
CATTCAAATATGTATCCGCTCATGAGACAATAACCCTGATAAATGCTTCAATAATATTGAAAAAGGAAGA
GTATGAGTATTCAACATTTCCGTGTCGCCCTTATTCCCTTTTTTGCGGCATTTTGCCTTCCTGTTTTTGC
TCACCCAGAAACGCTGGTGAAAGTAAAAGATGCTGAAGATCAGTTGGGTGCACGAGTGGGTTACATCGAA
CTGGATCTCAACAGCGGTAAGATCCTTGAGAGTTTTCGCCCCGAAGAACGTTTTCCAATGATGAGCACTT
TTAAAGTTCTGCTATGTGGCGCGGTATTATCCCGTATTGACGCCGGGCAAGAGCAACTCGGTCGCCGCAT
ACACTATTCTCAGAATGACTTGGTTGAGTACTCACCAGTCACAGAAAAGCATCTTACGGATGGCATGACA
GTAAGAGAATTATGCAGTGCTGCCATAACCATGAGTGATAACACTGCGGCCAACTTACTTCTGACAACGA
TCGGAGGACCGAAGGAGCTAACCGCTTTTTTGCACAACATGGGGGATCATGTAACTCGCCTTGATCGTTG
GGAACCGGAGCTGAATGAAGCCATACCAAACGACGAGCGTGACACCACGATGCCTGTAGCAATGGCAACA
ACGTTGCGCAAACTATTAACTGGCGAACTACTTACTCTAGCTTCCCGGCAACAATTAATAGACTGGATGG
AGGCGGATAAAGTTGCAGGACCACTTCTGCGCTCGGCCCTTCCGGCTGGCTGGTTTATTGCTGATAAATC
TGGAGCCGGTGAGCGTGGGTCTCGCGGTATCATTGCAGCACTGGGGCCAGATGGTAAGCCCTCCCGTATC
GTAGTTATCTACACGACGGGGAGTCAGGCAACTATGGATGAACGAAATAGACAGATCGCTGAGATAGGTG
CCTCACTGATTAAGCATTGGTAACTGTCAGACCAAGTTTACTCATATATACTTTAGATTGATTTAAAACT
TCATTTTTAATTTAAAAGGATCTAGGTGAAGATCCTTTTTGATAATCTCATGACCAAAATCCCTTAACGT
GAGTTTTCGTTCCACTGAGCGTCAGACCCCGTAGAAAAGATCAAAGGATCTTCTTGAGATCCTTTTTTTC
TGCGCGTAATCTGCTGCTTGCAAACAAAAAAACCACCGCTACCAGCGGTGGTTTGTTTGCCGGATCAAGA
GCTACCAACTCTTTTTCCGAAGGTAACTGGCTTCAGCAGAGCGCAGATACCAAATACTGTTCTTCTAGTG
TAGCCGTAGTTAGGCCACCACTTCAAGAACTCTGTAGCACCGCCTACATACCTCGCTCTGCTAATCCTGT
TACCAGTGGCTGCTGCCAGTGGCGATAAGTCGTGTCTTACCGGGTTGGACTCAAGACGATAGTTACCGGA
TAAGGCGCAGCGGTCGGGCTGAACGGGGGGTTCGTGCACACAGCCCAGCTTGGAGCGAACGACCTACACC
GAACTGAGATACCTACAGCGTGAGCTATGAGAAAGCGCCACGCTTCCCGAAGGGAGAAAGGCGGACAGGT
ATCCGGTAAGCGGCAGGGTCGGAACAGGAGAGCGCACGAGGGAGCTTCCAGGGGGAAACGCCTGGTATCT
TTATAGTCCTGTCGGGTTTCGCCACCTCTGACTTGAGCGTCGATTTTTGTGATGCTCGTCAGGGGGGCGG
AGCCTATGGAAAAACGCCAGCAACGCGGCCTTTTTACGGTTCCTGGCCTTTTGCTGGCCTTTTGCTCACA
TGTTCTTTCCTGCGTTATCCCCTGATTCTGTGGATAACCGTATTACCGCCTTTGAGTGAGCTGATACCGC
TCGCCGCAGCCGAACGACCGAGCGCAGCGAGTCAGTGAGCGAGGAAGCGGAAGAGCGCCCAATACGCAAA
CCGCCTCTCCCCGCGCGTTGGCCGATTCATTAATGCAGCTGGCACGACAGGTTTCCCGACTGGAAAGCGG
GCAGTGAGCGCAACGCAATTAATGTGAGTTAGCTCACTCATTAGGCACCCCAGGCTTTACACTTTATGCT
TCCGGCTCGTATGTTGTGTGGAATTGTGAGCGGATAACAATTTCACACAGGAAACAGCTATGACCATGAT
TACGCCAAGCTATTTAGGTGACACTATAGAATACTCAAGCTTGGACATAACTTCGTATAGCATACATTAT
ACGAAGTTATCTGCAGAGCTACAAATCCCACTGGCTATATGTATGCATTTGTGTTAAAAAAGTTTGTATA
GATTATTTAATCTACTCAGCATTCTTTCTCTAAATAGGAATTTGTTACTTAATGGAGAAAAAAATGTTTC
GATTTACCTAGTGTATTTGTTTGTATACTCACGTTTAATTTCAAACATCCATTCTATCTTGTGTAATTTT
TGGCATGGTGAAAAAGATAATCAGCCTTATAATCTTTACAAAAGTAAGAAATTCTGTAAATAAGCCTTAA
TGCCCTTGCTTTAAATTAAAATGGTTCTTTTTCATGATAATGTTTGCACTTTGTGAATATATTTTAGATA
GTTCTGTGAGGTATAATTAAGATGTTTTAGAGACTTATACAATTTTGTCTTTATAAATTCTTAATTGATT
TTACCATCCCAGTTTAACTATGCTTCGTCGGCATCTCTGCACATGTCGTGTTTTCTTACCGTATTGTCCT
ACCAAGAACCTCTTTTTTGCTTGGATCGAAATTAAAGGTTTAAAAGCAAAGTTATGGATGCTAGAGTATT
TCAAAGCTATTCAGCTAGAGCTGAGGGGATGAAAAATCCCATTGCCAAGGAATTGTTGGCTTTGATGGAA
GAAAAGCAAAGCAACTTGTCAGTCGCGGTCGATTTGACGAAGAAATCCGAAATCTTAGAATTGGTAGATA
AAATTGGACCCTATGTCTGTGTTATCAAGACACATATTGACGTTGTCGAGGATTTCGACCAGGATATGGT
AGAAAAACTGGTGGCCTTAGGTAAAAAGCATCGTTTTCTTATCTTTGAGGATCGCAAATTCGCAGACATT
GGAAATACCGTCAAGCTACAATATGCATCTGGTGTGTACAAAATTGCTTCTTGGGCTCATATCACAAATT
GCCATACAGTGTCAGGCGAGGGTATTATACAAGGCCTCAAAGAAGTTGGTTTACCTTTGGGACGTGGTCT
CTTGCTTTTGGCTGAAATGTCTTCCAAAGGCTCTTTGGCTACTGGTTCCTACACAGAGAAAACCTTAGAA
TGGTTTGAGAAGCATACCGATTTTTGCTTTGGCTTTATAGCTGGTCGTCGATTTCCTAACCTTCAAAGCG
ACTACATAACTATGTCCCCTGGTATCGGCTTGGATGTTAAAGGAGACGGGCTGGGACAGCAATATCGTAC
TCCTGAAGAAGTGATTGTAAACTGCGGTAGCGATATCATCATTGTTGGTCGTGGAGTCTATGGAGCTGGT
CGTAATCCTGTTGTCGAAGCCAAGAGATATAGAGAAGCTGGTTGGAAGGCATATCAGCAAAGACTTTCTC
AGCATTAAAAAAAGACTAATGTAAAATTTTTTTGGTTGGTTATTGAAAAAGTCGATGCCTTGTTTGCGTT
TGTTTTCCTAGGCGTTTTATGTCAGAAGGCATTTAGAATTAGTATACAAGTACTCTTTGGTAAAATTTTA
TGTAGCGACTAAAATATTAACTATTATAGATAAACACCTTGGGAATAAAAAGTAATTTGCTATAGTAATT
TATTAAACATGCTCCTACAACATTACCACAATCTTTTCTCTTGGATTGACATTGAATAAGAAAAGAGTGA
ATTTTTTTAGACTTGTAATGATAACTATGTACAAAGCCAATGAAAGATGTATGTAGATGAATGTAAAATA
CCATGTAGACAAACAAGATAAAACTTGGTTATAAACATTGGTGTTGGAACAGAATAAATTAGATGTCAAA
AAGTTTCGTCAATGTCACAAGCCTGCAGAGATCTATAACTTCGTATAGCATACATTATACGAAGTTATCG
GGCGGCGGGGGTGGTGAA
